>Addgene plasmid #79552 | pNR186 | depositor full sequence | sequence record 148761 | pNR186 sequence 9471 bps
TAAGTGCCCATTCAGCCAGTATAACCAGATAAAAAAAATCCTTAGCTTTCGCTAAGGATGATTTCTGTCA
GCCAGGAAGGTATAACAGGAAAAATTAAAGGGGAGATAAAATCCCCCCTTTTTGGTTAACTCGAGGATTC
GAAAAGGTGAAATCTCCTTTCACGGCCCATTCCTCATGGATGGGCCGTTTATTTCCCCGAGCCAGACGTC
CACCATACCTTCGATATTCGCGCCCACTCTCCCATTAGTCGGAGTGGATGTGTTGCGATTGCCCGCTAGA
TCAATGTGCACGTCGAGTGCGGTATTCCTCTGGGCATGCCAACACAATTAACATCTCAATCAAGGTAAAT
GCTTTTTGCTTTTTTTGCCGTGGTGCGGATCTAGCTACCCGCACTTGAGTCCACGGCTGATGCCAACACA
ATTAACATCAGAATCAAGGTAAATGCTTTTTGCTTTTTTTGCGGGCTCACTAGGGAATGGCGTCGGCGTT
AATCCTTGTTCACTATATGCAACCATTATCACCGCCAGAGGTAAAATAGTCAAACGCACGGTGTTAGCCA
CAGCTAACACCACGTCGTCCCTATCTGCTGCCCTAGGTCTATGAGTGGTTGCTGGATAACTTTACGGGCA
TGCATAAGGCTCGTATAATATATTCAGGGAGACCACAACGGTTTCCCTCTACAAATAATTTTGTTTAACT
TTCTGAATCAATCGGCGGCGTCGTCCGTGACATTCTGTGCGCGGCCGGCTTGTCGACGACGGCGGTCTCC
GTCGTCAGGATCATCCGGGCCAGCGGCTGTCTATGCCAGAAGTCGGTCAGGTCGGAGTCCTAGAAAGGAG
TTTTTTAGTTACCTTAATTCTAATAAACGAAATAAAAACTCGCCGTTCGCGCGACATGACATGGCATCCA
CCTGTGCGGACAAGAACGAGTAAAAGGTCGGTTTAACCGGCCTTTTTATTTTGTGATTTGAAGTTTAGGG
GATAGTAAGACCCCCGCACCGAAAGGTCCGGGGGTTTTTTTTATTAGTTGAAATCACCTGGCACCTGTAA
AAAAGGCAGCCATCTGGCTGCCTTAGTCTCCCCACGTGGGGCGCTATGTTCTACCGACACAATCTCCCTG
CTCAGGTCGTGGTTTGTCTGGTCAACCACCGCGGTCTCAGTGGTGTACGGTACAAACCCCGACGCAATAG
CGCCAACCATGCACTTGCTGGTGGTTTAGGCGTACTCCGGCAATTAAAAAAGCGGCTAACCACGCCGCTT
TTTTTACGTCTGCACTAGAATTACCTACCGGCGTTAAGGTTGAAAAATAAAAACGGCGCTAAAAAGCGCC
GTTTTTTTTGACGGTGGTACGATTGCCCGCTAAGATATTACAATTTTCGAAAAAACCCGCTTCGGCGGGT
TTTTTTATAGCTAAAAGTTGAACGCTTCACGGACGATCATAGCCAGCCTGACAGTAGCCAAAGGAGTTTT
TTAGTTACCTTAATTGAAATAAACGAAATAAAAACTCGCGCAGCTGAGAGCGACACAGTGTGAGGACGAG
GGATGGCACAGCTGTCACCGGATGTGCTTTCCGGTCTGATGAGTCCGTGAGGACGAAACAGCCTCTACAA
ATAATTTTGTTTAAGGTCGAAGCCGACCTATATTAAGGAGGTCACTAATGAGTAAAGGAGAAGAACTTTT
CACTGGAGTTGTCCCAATTCTTGTTGAATTAGATGGTGATGTTAATGGGCACAAATTTTCTGTCAGTGGA
GAGGGTGAAGGTGATGCAACATACGGAAAACTTACCCTTAAATTTATTTGCACTACTGGAAAACTACCTG
TTCCATGGCCAACACTTGTCACTACTTTCGGTTATGGTGTTCAATGCTTTGCGAGATACCCAGATCATAT
GAAACAGCATGACTTTTTCAAGAGTGCCATGCCCGAAGGTTATGTACAGGAAAGAACTATATTTTTCAAA
GATGACGGGAACTACAAGACACGTGCTGAAGTCAAGTTTGAAGGTGATACCCTTGTTAATAGAATCGAGT
TAAAAGGTATTGATTTTAAAGAAGATGGAAACATTCTTGGACACAAATTGGAATACAACTATAACTCACA
CAATGTATACATCATGGCAGACAAACAAAAGAATGGAATCAAAGTTAACTTCAAAATTAGACACAACATT
GAAGATGGAAGCGTTCAACTAGCAGACCATTATCAACAAAATACTCCAATTGGCGATGGCCCTGTCCTTT
TACCAGACAACCATTACCTGTCCACACAATCTGCCCTTTCGAAAGATCCCAACGAAAAGAGAGACCACAT
GGTCCTTCTTGAGTTTGTAACAGCTGCTGGGATTACACATGGCATGGATGATCTCTACAAATAAGGAAAC
ACAGAAAAAAGCCCGCACCTGACAGTGCGGGCTTTTTTTTTCGACCAAAGGGTGCTTTATCAAGGGGAAG
GTGCCTCACTCCTAGGGTGTAATAGGCACTAAAAGAGTGATATGGCACGCGCATGTGGAACGCCGTTAGA
GGGTTGCTGAGCCATCGTGGTCCTTAGACTCGGGAAAAACAAAAACCCGCCGAAGCGGGTTAAGTGCGGG
GCGGCTAGCCCGCCACCTAAGTTATGAGTCAGGAAAAAAGGCGACAGAGTAATCTGTCGCCTTTTTTCTT
TGCTTGCTTTGTAATCACTCGATGACCAAAAGTAAAAACCCGCCGAAGCGGGTTTTTACGTAAAACAGGT
GAAACTGACGCTAGCCGGTCACATGTCAATACTTGCCCTTGACAGGCATTGATGGAATCGTAGTCTCACG
CTGATAGTCTGATCGACAATACAAGTGGGACCGTGGTCCCAGACCGATAATCAGACCGACAACACGAGTG
GGATCGTGGTCCCAGACTAATAATCAGACCGACGATACGAGTGGGACCGTGGTCCCAGACTAATAATCAG
ACCGACGATACGAGTGGGACCGTGGTTCCAGACTAATAATCAGACCGACGATACGAGTGGGACCGTGGTC
CCAGACTAATAATCAGACCGACGATACGAGTGGGACCATGGTCCCAGACTAATAATCAGACCGACGATAC
GAGTGGGACCGTGGTCCCAGTCTGATTATCAGACCGACGATACGAGTGGGACCGTGGTCCCAGACTAATA
ATCAGACCGACGATACGAGTGGGACCGTGGTCCCAGACTAATAATCAGACCGACGATACGAGTGGGACCG
TGGTCCCAGTCTGATTATCAGACCGACGATACAAGTGGAACAGTGGGCCCAGAGAGAATATTCAGGCCAG
TTATGCTTTCTGGCCTGTAACAAAGGACATTAAGTAAAGACAGATAAACGTAGACTAAAACGTGGTCGCA
TCAGGGTGCTGGCTTTTCAAGTTCCTTAAGAATGGCCTCAATTTTCTCTATACACTCAGTTGGAACACGG
GACCTGTCCAGGTTAAGCACCATTTTATCGCCCTTATACAATACTGTCGCTCCAGGAGCAAACTGATGTC
GTGAGCTTAAACTAGTTCTTGATGCAGATGACGTTTTAAGCACAGAAGTTAAAAGAGTGATAACTTCTTC
AGCTTCAAATATCACCCCAGCTTTTTTCTGCTCATGAAGGTTAGATGCCTGCTGCTTAAGTAATTCCTCT
TTATCTGTAAAGGCTTTTTGAAGTGCATCACCTGACCGGGCAGATAGTTCACCGGGGTGAGAAAAAAGAG
CAACAACTGATTTAGGCAATTTGGCGGTGTTGATACAGCGGGTAATAATCTTACGTGAAATATTTTCCGC
ATCAGCCAGCGCAGAAATATTTCCAGCAAATTCATTCTGCAATCGGCTTGCATAACGCTGACCACGTTCA
TAAGCACTTGTTGGGCGATAATCGTTACCCAATCTGGATAATGCAGCCATCTGCTCATCATCCAGCTCGC
CAACCAGAACACGATAATCACTTTCGGTAAGTGCAGCAGCTTTACGACGGCGACTCCCATCGGCAATTTC
TATGACACCAGATACTCTTCGACCGAACGCCGGTGTCTGTTGACCAGTCAGTAGAAAAGAAGGGATGAGA
TCATCCAGTGCGTCCTCAGTAAGCAGCTCCTGGTCACGTTCATTACCTGACCATACCCGAGAGGTCTTCT
CAACACTATCACCCCGGAGCACTTCAAGAGTAAACTTCACATCCCGACCACATACAGGCAAAGTAATGGC
ATTACCGCGAGCCATTACTCCTACGCGCGCAATTAACGAATCCACCATCGGGGCAGCTGGTGTCGATAAC
GAAGTATCTTCAACCGGTTGAGTATTGAGCGTATGTTTTGGAATAACAGGCGCACGCTTCATTATCTAAT
CTCCCAGCGTGGTTTAATCAGACGATCGAAAATTTCATTGCAGACAGGTTCCCAAATAGAAAGAGCATTT
CTCCAGGCACCAGTTGAAGAGCGTTGATCAATGGCCTGTTCAAAAACAGTTCTCATCCGGATCTGACCTT
TACCAACTTCATCCGTTTCACGTACAACATTTTTTAGAACCATGCTTCCCCAGGCATCCCGAATTTGCTC
CTCCATCCACGGGGACTGAGAGCCATTACTATTGCTGTATTTGGTAAGCAAAATACGTACATCAGGCTCG
AACCCTTTAAGATCAACGTTCTTGAGCAGATCACGAAGCATATCGAAAAACTGCAGTGCGGAGGTGTAGT
CAAACAACTCAGCAGGCGTGGGAACAATCAGCACATCAGCAGCACATACGACATTAATCGTGCCGATACC
CAGGTTAGGCGCGCTGTCAATAACTATGACATCATAGTCATGAGCAACAGTTTCAATGGCCAGTCGGAGC
ATCAGGTGTGGATCGGTGGGCAGTTTACCTTCATCAAATTTGCCCATTAACTCAGTTTCAATACGGTGCA
GAGCCAGACAGGAAGGAATAATGTCAAGCCCCGGCCAGCAAGTGGGCTTTATTGCATAAGTGACATCGTC
CTTTTCCCCAAGATAGAAAGGCAGGAGAGTGTCTTCTGCATGAATATGAAGATCTGGTACCCATCCGTGA
TACATTGAGGCTGTTCCCTGGGGGTCGTTACCTTCCACGAGCAAAACACGTAGCCCCTTCAGAGCCAGAT
CCTGAGCAAGATGAACAGAAACTGAGGTTTTGTAAACGCCACCTTTATGGGCAGCAACCCCGATCACCGG
TGGAAATACGTCTTCAGCACGTCGCAATCGCGTACCAAACACATCACGCATATGATTAATTTGTTCAATT
GTATAACCAACACGTTGCTCAACCCGTCCTCGAATTTCCATATCCGGGTGCGGTAGTCGCCCTGCTTTCT
CGGCATCTCTGATAGCCTGAGAAGAAACCCCAACTAAATCCGCTGCTTCACCTATTCTCCAGCGCCGGGT
TATTTTCCTCGCTTCCGGGCTGTCATCATTAAACTGTGCAATGGCGATAGCCTTCGTCATTTCATGACCA
GCGTTTATGCACTGGTTAAGTGTTTCCATGAGTTTCATTCTGAACATCCTTTAATCATTGCTTTGCGTTT
TTTTATTAAATCTTGCAATTTACTGCAAAGCAACAACAAAATCGCAAAGTCATCAAAAAACCGCAAAGTT
GTTTAAAATAAGAGCAACACTACAAAAGGAGATAAGAAGAGCACATACCTCAGTCACTTATTATCACTAG
CGCTCGCCGCAGCCGTGTAACCGAGCATAGCGAGCGAACTGGCGAGGAAGCAAAGAAGAACTGTTCTGTC
AGATAGCTCTTACGCTCAGCGCAAGAAGAAATATCCACCGTGGGAAAAACTCCAGGTAGAGGTACACACG
CGGATAGCCAATTCAGAGTAATAAACTGTGATAATCAACCCTCATCAATGATGACGAACTAACCCCCGAT
ATCAGGTCACATGACGAAGGGAAAGAGAAGGAAATCAACTGTGACAAACTGCCCTCAAATTTGGCTTCCT
TAAAAATTACAGTTCAAAAAGTATGAGAAAATCCATGCAGGCTGAAGGAAACAGCAAAACTGTGACAAAT
TACCCTCAGTAGGTCAGAACAAATGTGACGAACCACCCTCAAATCTGTGACAGATAACCCTCAGACTATC
CTGTCGTCATGGAAGTGATATCGCGGAAGGAAAATACGATATGAGTCGTCTGGCGGCCTTTCTTTTTCTC
AATGTATGAGAGGCGCATTGGAGTTCTGCTGTTGATCTCATTAACACAGACCTGCAGGAAGCGGCGGCGG
AAGTCAGGCATACGCTGGTAACTTTGAGGCAGCTGGTAACGCTCTATGATCCAGTCGATTTTCAGAGAGA
CGATGCCTGAGCCATCCGGCTTACGATACTGACACAGGGATTCGTATAAACGCATGGCATACGGATTGGT
GATTTCTTTTGTTTCACTAAGCCGAAACTGCGTAAACCGGTTCTGTAACCCGATAAAGAAGGGAATGAGA
TATGGGTTGATATGTACACTGTAAAGCCCTCTGGATGGACTGTGCGCACGTTTGATAAACCAAGGAAAAG
ATTCATAGCCTTTTTCATCGCCGGCATCCTCTTCAGGGCGATAAAAAACCACTTCCTTCCCCGCGAAACT
CTTCAATGCCTGCCGTATATCCTTACTGGCTTCCGCAGAGGTCAATCCGAATATTTCAGCATATTTAGCA
ACATGGATCTCGCAGATACCGTCATGTTCCTGTAGGGTGCCATCAGATTTTCTGATCTGGTCAACGAACA
GATACAGCATACGTTTTTGATCCCGGGAGAGACTATATGCCGCCTCAGTGAGGTCGTTTGACTGGACGAT
TCGCGGGCTATTTTTACGTTTCTTGTGATTGATAACCGCTGTTTCCGCCATGACAGATCCATGTGAAGTG
TGACAAGTTTTTAGATTGTCACACTAAATAAAAAAGAGTCAATAAGCAGGGATAACTTTGTGAAAAAACA
GCTTCTTCTGAGGGCAATTTGTCACAGGGTTAAGGGCAATTTGTCACAGACAGGACTGTCATTTGAGGGT
GATTTGTCACACTGAAAGGGCAATTTGTCACAACACCTTCTCTAGAACCAGCATGGATAAAGGCCTACAA
GGCGCTCTAAAAAAGAAGATCTAAAAACTATAAAAAAAATAATTATAAAAATATCCCCGTGGATAAGTGG
ATAACCCCAAGGGAAGTTTTTTCAGGCATCGTGTGTAAGCAGAATATATAAGTGCTGTTCCCTGGTGCTT
CCTCGCTCACTCGACCGGGAGGGTTCGAGAAGGGGGGGCACCCCCCTTCGGCGTGCGCGGTCACGCGCAC
AGGGCGCAGCCCTGGTTAAAAACAAGGTTTATAAATATTGGTTTAAAAGCAGGTTAAAAGACAGGTTAGC
GGTGGCCGAAAAACGGGCGGAAACCCTTGCAAATGCTGGATTTTCTGCCTGTGGACAGCCCCTCAAATGT
CAATAGGTGCGCCCCTCATCTGTCAGCACTCTGCCCCTCAAGTGTCAAGGATCGCGCCCCTCATCTGTCA
GTAGTCGCGCCCCTCAAGTGTCAATACCGCAGGGCACTTATCCCCAGGCTTGTCCACATCATCTGTGGGA
AACTCGCGTAAAATCAGGCGTTTTCGCCGATTTGCGAGGCTGGCCAGCTCCACGTCGCCGGCCGAAATCG
AGCCTGCCCCTCATCTGTCAACGCCGCGCCGGGTGAGTCGGCCCCTCAAGTGTCAACGTCCGCCCCTCAT
CTGTCAGTGAGGGCCAAGTTTTCCGCGAGGTATCCACAACGCCGGCGGCCGGCCGCGGTGTCTCGCACAC
GGCTTCGACGGCGTTTCTGGCGCGTTTGCAGGGCCATAGACGGCCGCCAGCCCAGCGGCGAGGGCAACCA
GCCGAGGGCTTCGCCCTGTCGCTCGACTGCGGCGAGCACTACTGGCTGTAAAAGGACAGACCACATCATG
GTTCTGTGTTCATTAGGTTGTTCTGTCCATTGCTGACATAATCCGCTCCACTTCAACGTAACACCGCACG
AAGATTTCTATTGTTCCTGAAGGCATATTCAAATCGTTTTCGTTACCGCTTGCAGGCATCATGACAGAAC
ACTACTTCCTATAAACGCTACACAGGCTCCTGAGATTAATAATGCGGATCTCTACGATAATGGGAGATTT
TCCCGACTGTTTCGTTCGCTTCTCAGTGGATAACAGCCAGCTTCTCTGTTTAACAGACAAAAACAGCATA
TCCACTCAGTTCCACATTTCCATATAAAGGCCAAGGCATTTATTCTCAGGATAATTGTTTCAGCATCGCA
ACCGCATCAGACTCCGGCATCGCAAACTGCACCCGGTGCCGGGCAGCCACATCCAGCGCAAAAACCTTCG
TGTAGACTTCCGTTGAACTGATGGACTTATGTCCCATCAGGCTTTGCAGAACTTTCAGCGGTATACCGGC
ATACAGCATGTGCATCGCATAGGAATGGCGGAACGTATGTGGTGTGACCGGAACAGAGAACGTCACACCG
TCAGCAGCAGCGGCGGCAACCGCCTCCCCAATCCAGGTCCTGACCGTTCTGTCCGTCACTTCCCAGATCC
GCGCTTTCTCTGTCCTTCCTGTGCGACGGTTACGCCGCTCCATGAGCTTATCGCGAATAAATACCTGTGA
CGGAAGATCACTTCGCAGAATAAATAAATCCTGGTGTCCCTGTTGATACCGGGAAGCCCTGGGCCAACTT
TTGGCGAAAATGAGACGTTGATCGGCACGTAAGAGGTTCCAACTTTCACCATAATGAAATAAGATCACTA
CCGGGCGTATTTTTTGAGTTATCGAGATTTTCAGGAGCTAAGGAAGCTAAAATGGAGAAAAAAATCACTG
GATATACCACCGTTGATATATCCCAATGGCATCGTAAAGAACATTTTGAGGCATTTCAGTCAGTTGCTCA
ATGTACCTATAACCAGACCGTTCAGCTGGATATTACGGCCTTTTTAAAGACCGTAAAGAAAAATAAGCAC
AAGTTTTATCCGGCCTTTATTCACATTCTTGCCCGCCTGATGAATGCTCATCCGGAATTTCGTATGGCAA
TGAAAGACGGTGAGCTGGTGATATGGGATAGTGTTCACCCTTGTTACACCGTTTTCCATGAGCAAACTGA
AACGTTTTCATCGCTCTGGAGTGAATACCACGACGATTTCCGGCAGTTTCTACACATATATTCGCAAGAT
GTGGCGTGTTACGGTGAAAACCTGGCCTATTTCCCTAAAGGGTTTATTGAGAATATGTTTTTCGTCTCAG
CCAATCCCTGGGTGAGTTTCACCAGTTTTGATTTAAACGTGGCCAATATGGACAACTTCTTCGCCCCCGT
TTTCACCATGGGCAAATATTATACGCAAGGCGACAAGGTGCTGATGCCGCTGGCGATTCAGGTTCATCAT
GCCGTTTGTGATGGCTTCCATGTCGGCAGAATGCTTAATGAATTACAACAGTACTGCGATGAGTGGCAGG
GCGGGGCGTAAGACGTCTAAG
Features (pLannotate 1.2.2; 13 found; start..end, strand, type, name):
     26..65      -  terminator     bacterial terminator (fragment): putative bacterial transcription terminator
   1552..1601    +  misc_RNA       sTRSV HHRz: hammerhead ribozyme from the tobacco ringspot virus satellite RNA (Khvorova et al., 2003)
   1658..2371    +  CDS            GFPmut3: GFPmut3 is a basic (constitutively fluorescent) green fluorescent protein published in 1996, derived from Aequorea victoria. It is reported to be a very rapidly-maturing weak dimer.
   2815..3288    -  misc_feature   sopC: sopC; centromere-like partitioning region of the bacterial F plasmid
   3364..4332    -  CDS            sopB: SOPB_ECOLI - Also known as B. Experimental evidence at protein level: Swiss-Prot protein existence level 1. Control of plasmid partitioning; required to recognize the cis-acting. Binds specifically with the DNA segment containing the sopC region. SopB is trans-acting. From Escherichia coli (strain K12).
   4332..5507    -  CDS            sopA: partitioning protein for the bacterial F plasmid; sopA
   5833..6083    -  misc_feature   incC: incC; incompatibility region of the bacterial F plasmid
   6086..6841    -  CDS            repE: replication initiation protein for the bacterial F plasmid; repE
   6932..7151    -  rep_origin     ori2: secondary origin of replication for the bacterial F plasmid; also known as oriS
   7227..7841    -  rep_origin     oriV: origin of replication for the bacterial F plasmid
   8239..8583    -  CDS            resD (fragment): REDF_ECOLI - Also known as D. Protein inferred from homology: Swiss-Prot protein existence level 3. Acts as a repressor of transcription and as a site-specific resolvase that cleaves at the RfsF site. From Escherichia coli (strain K12).
   8699..8801    +  promoter       cat promoter: promoter of the E. coli cat gene encoding chloramphenicol acetyltransferase
   8802..9458    +  CDS            cat: CAT_ECOLX - Experimental evidence at protein level: Swiss-Prot protein existence level 1. This enzyme is an effector of chloramphenicol resistance in bacteria. From Escherichia coli. This protein is used as a marker in many commonly used cloning vectors, such as pACYC184.
