[The description below was written by a language model from this plasmid's Addgene catalogue record and pLannotate feature annotations shown in this document.]
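Description:
pNR186 is a low-copy bacterial expression plasmid built on a pBAC (F-plasmid-derived bacterial artificial chromosome) backbone and serves as an "output" plasmid in a recombinase-based state machine system for E. coli. The 9,471-bp annotated sequence carries the typical F-factor maintenance machinery: the ori2/oriS origin with the repE initiator and incC incompatibility region, the sopA, sopB and sopC partitioning system that ensures stable segregation at very low copy number, and a fragment of the resD resolvase gene. An oriV element is also present; in this backbone family it is generally a second origin that allows copy number to be raised in hosts supplying the cognate replication protein, although the annotation labels it simply as an F-plasmid origin. Selection is by chloramphenicol, through the cat gene under its own promoter.

The payload is a GFPmut3b reporter, a rapidly maturing Aequorea victoria GFP variant. It is preceded by an sTRSV hammerhead ribozyme, a self-cleaving RNA element commonly used to insulate a coding sequence from variable upstream 5' transcript context. According to the record, GFP expression is governed by a 5-state register, that is, an arrangement of recombinase recognition sites and regulatory parts whose DNA configuration changes with the identity and order of recombinase inputs. The feature table does not annotate these sites or the promoters. They presumably lie in the roughly 1.5 kb unannotated stretch between a terminator fragment and the ribozyme, but their identities are not stated. The depositor explicitly notes that this construct does not behave as expected, so it is best regarded as a documented design variant rather than a validated gene-regulation program.
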