Addgene plasmid #79552: pNR186
Purpose: Output plasmid: contains 5-state register that regulates expression of GFP. Doesn't behave as expected.
Depositing lab: Timothy Lu. Depositing organization: Massachusetts Institute of Technology. Publication: Synthetic recombinase-based state machines in living cells. Roquet N, Soleimany AP, Ferris AC, Aaronson S, Lu TK. Science. 2016 Jul 22;353(6297):aad8559. doi: 10.1126/science.aad8559. Epub 2016 Jul 21. PubMed 27463678.
Backbone
  Vector backbone: pBAC
  Backbone manufacturer: Wild, J.; Hradecna, Z.; Szybalski, W. Genome Res. 2002 Sep; 12(9): 1434–1444. DOI: 10.1101/gr.130502
  Vector type: Bacterial Expression
Growth in bacteria
  Bacterial resistance: Chloramphenicol, 25 μg/mL
  Growth temperature: 37°C
  Growth strain: DH5alpha
  Copy number: Low Copy
Gene/Insert
  Gene/Insert name: GFPmut3b
Terms and licenses: Academic/Nonprofit Terms; Industry Terms: Not Available to Industry
How to cite: pNR186 was a gift from Timothy Lu (Addgene plasmid # 79552 ; http://n2t.net/addgene:79552 ; RRID:Addgene_79552)
