>Addgene plasmid #79552 | pNR186 | addgene partial sequence | sequence record 153636 | CAT-F 5'-GTTTGTGATGGCTTCCATGTC-3'
CAGATAAAAAAAATCCTTAGCTTTCGCTAAGGATGATTTCTGTCAGCCAGGAAGGTATAACAGGAAAAAT
TAAAGGGGAGATAAAATCCCCCCTTTTTGGTTAACTCGAGGATTCGAAAAGGTGAAATCTCCTTTCACGG
CCCATTCCTCATGGATGGGCCGTTTATTTCCCCGAGCCAGACGTCCACCATACCTTCGATATTCGCGCCC
ACTCTCCCATTAGTCGGAGTGGATGTGTTGCGATTGCCCGCTAGATCAATGTGCACGTCGAGTGCGGTAT
TCCTCTGGGCATGCCAACACAATTAACATCTCAATCAAGGTAAATGCTTTTTGCTTTTTTTGCCGTGGTG
CGGATCTAGCTACCCGCACTTGAGTCCACGGCTGATGCCAACACAATTAACATCAGAATCAAGGTAAATG
CTTTTTGCTTTTTTTGCGGGCTCACTAGGGAATGGCGTC
